>Addgene plasmid #226626 | pCKC775 | addgene full sequence | sequence record 449161 | Addgene NGS Result
CGCCGACGCTAACCTCGATAAGGTGCTTTCTGCTTACAATAAGCACAGGGATAAGCCCATCAGGGAGCAG
GCAGAAAACATTATCCACTTGTTTACTCTGACCAACTTGGGCGCGCCTGCAGCCTTCAAGTACTTCGACA
CCACCATAGACAGAAAGCGGTACACCTCTACAAAGGAGGTCCTGGACGCCACACTGATTCATCAGTCAAT
TACGGGGCTCTATGAAACAAGAATCGACCTCTCTCAGCTCGGTGGAGACAGCAGGGCTGACCCCAAGAAG
AAGAGGAAGGTGGGCAGCGGCGAGGGCAGAGGCAGCCTGCTGACCTGCGGCGACGTGGAGGAGAACCCCG
GCCCCATGGATCCACCACGAGCGTCCCACTTGAGCCCTCGGAAGAAGAGACCCCGGCAGACGGGTGCCTT
GATGGCCTCCTCTCCTCAAGACATCAAATTTCAAGATTTGGTCGTCTTCATTTTGGAGAAGAAAATGGGA
ACCACCCGCAGAGCGTTCCTCATGGAGCTGGCCCGCAGGAAAGGGTTCAGGGTTGAAAATGAGCTCAGTG
ATTCTGTCACCCACATTGTAGCAGAGAACAACTCGGGTTCGGATGTTCTGGAGTGGCTTCAAGCACAGAA
AGTACAAGTCAGCTCACAACCAGAGCTCCTCGATGTCTCCTGGCTGATCGAATGCATAGGAGCAGGGAAA
CCGGTGGAAATGACAGGAAAACACCAGCTTGTTGTGAGAAGAGACTATTCAGATAGCACCAACCCAGGCC
CCCCGAAGACTCCACCAATTGCTGTACAAAAGATCTCCCAGTATGCGTGTCAGAGAAGAACCACTTTAAA
CAACTGTAACCAGATATTCACGGATGCCTTTGATATACTGGCTGAAAACTGTGAGTTTAGAGAAAATGAA
GACTCCTGTGTGACATTTATGAGAGCAGCTTCTGTATTGAAATCTCTGCCATTCACAATCATCAGTATGA
AGGACACAGAAGGAATTCCCTGCCTGGGGTCCAAGGTGAAGGGTATCATAGAGGAGATTATTGAAGATGG
AGAAAGTTCTGAAGTTAAAGCTGTGTTAAATGATGAACGATATCAATCCTTCAAACTCTTTACTTCTGTA
TTTGGAGTGGGGCTGAAGACTTCTGAGAAGTGGTTCAGGATGGGTTTCAGAACTCTGAGTAAAGTAAGGT
CGGACAAAAGCCTGAAATTTACACGAATGCAGAAAGCAGGATTTCTGTATTATGAAGACCTTGTCAGCTG
TGTGACCAGGGCAGAAGCAGAGGCCGTCAGTGTGCTGGTTAAAGAGGCTGTCTGGGCATTTCTTCCGGAT
GCTTTCGTCACCATGACAGGAGGGTTCCGGAGGGGTAAGAAGATGGGGCATGATGTAGATTTTTTAATTA
CCAGCCCAGGATCAACAGAGGATGAAGAGCAACTTTTACAGAAAGTGATGAACTTATGGGAAAAGAAGGG
ATTACTTTTATATTATGACCTTGTGGAGTCAACATTTGAAAAGCTCAGGTTGCCTAGCAGGAAGGTTGAT
GCTTTGGATCATTTTCAAAAGTGCTTTCTGATTTTCAAATTGCCTCGTCAAAGAGTGGACAGTGACCAGT
CCAGCTGGCAGGAAGGAAAGACCTGGAAGGCCATCCGTGTGGATTTAGTTCTGTGCCCCTACGAGCGTCG
TGCCTTTGCCCTGTTGGGATGGACTGGCTCCATTCAGTTTAAGAGAGACCTCGCGCGCTATGCCACACAT
GAGCGGAAGATGATTCTGGATAACCATGCTTTATATGACAAGACCAAGAGGATATTCCTCAAAGCAGAAA
GTGAAGAAGAAATTTTTGCGCATCTGGGATTGGATTATATTGAACCGTGGGAAAGAAATGCCTAGTGAAA
GGGTTCGATCCCTACCGGTTAGTAATGAGTTTAAACGGGGGAGGCTAACTGAAACACGGAAGGAGACAAT
ACCGGAAGGAACCCGCGCTATGACGGCAATAAAAAGACAGAATAAAACGCACGGGTGTTGGGTCGTTTGT
TCATAAACGCGGGGTTCGGTCCCAGGGCTGGAGCAGTTACAGAGATGTTACGAACCCTGAACAGGTTGAC
TATTAATTGTGTCTGCTTGATGTGGACACCAGGTGGCGCTGGACATCAGATTTGGAGAGGCAGTTGTCTA
GGGAACCGGGCTCTGTGCCAGCGCAGGAGGCAGGCTGGCTCTCCTATTCCAGGGATGCTCATCCAGGAAG
GAAAGGTTGCATGCTGGACACACTAACCTTACAGCGGTGGGCTCTATGGGGTACCTACGTATAGATCTTG
AGACAAATGGCAGTATTCATCCACAATTTTAAAAGAAAAGGGGGGATTGGGGGGTACAGTGCAGGGGAAA
GAATAGTAGACATAATAGCAACAGACATACAAACTAAAGAATTACAAAAACAAATTACAAAAATTCAAAA
TTTTCGGGTTTATTACAGGGACAGCAGAGATCCACTTTGGCGCCGGCTCGAGTGGCTCCGGTGCCCGTCA
GTGGGCAGAGCGCACATCGCCCACAGTCCCCGAGAAGTTGGGGGGAGGGGTCGGCAATTGAACCGGTGCC
TAGAGAAGGTGGCGCGGGGTAAACTGGGAAAGTGATGTCGTGTACTGGCTCCGCCTTTTTCCCGAGGGTG
GGGGAGAACCGTATATAAGTGCAGTAGTCGCCGTGAACGTTCTTTTTCGCAACGGGTTTGCCGCCAGAAC
ACAGGTGTCGTGACGCGGGATCCGCCACCATGCGTAAAGGCGAAGAGCTGTTCACTGGTGTCGTCCCTAT
TCTGGTGGAACTGGATGGTGATGTCAACGGTCATAAGTTTTCCGTGCGTGGCGAGGGTGAAGGTGACGCA
ACTAATGGTAAACTGACGCTGAAGTTCATCTGTACTACTGGTAAACTGCCGGTTCCTTGGCCGACTCTGG
TAACGACGCTGACTTATGGTGTTCAGTGCTTTGCTCGTTATCCGGACCATATGAAGCAGCATGACTTCTT
CAAGTCCGCCATGCCGGAAGGCTATGTGCAGGAACGCACGATTTCCTTTAAGGATGACGGCACGTACAAA
ACGCGTGCGGAAGTGAAATTTGAAGGCGATACCCTGGTAAACCGCATTGAGCTGAAAGGCATTGACTTTA
AAGAGGACGGCAATATCCTGGGCCATAAGCTGGAATACAATTTTAACAGCCACAATGTTTACATCACCGC
CGATAAACAAAAAAATGGCATTAAAGCGAATTTTAAAATTCGCCACAACGTGGAGGATGGCAGCGTGCAG
CTGGCTGATCACTACCAGCAAAACACTCCAATCGGTGATGGTCCTGTTCTGCTGCCAGACAATCACTATC
TGAGCACGCAAAGCGTTCTGTCTAAAGATCCGAACGAGAAACGCGATCATATGGTTCTGCTGGAGTTCGT
AACCGCAGCGGGCATCACGCATGGTATGGATGAACTGTACAAATGACTCGAGCGACGCCTCGACTGTGCC
TTCTAGTTGCCAGCCATCTGTTGTTTGCCCCTCCCCCGTGCCTTCCTTGACCCTGGAAGGTGCCACTCCC
ACTGTCCTTTCCTAATAAAATGAGGAAATTGCATCGCATTGTCTGAGTAGGTGTCATTCTATTCTGGGGG
GTGGGGTGGGGCAGGACAGCAAGGGGGAGGATTGGGAAGACAATAGCAGGCATGCTGGGGATGCGGTGGG
CTCTATGAGTATCGATACTAGTTAAAAGTTTTGTTACTTTATAGAAGAAATTTTGAGTTTTTGTTTTTTT
TTAATAAATAAATAAACATAAATAAATTGTTTGTTGAATTTATTATTAGTATGTAAGTGTAAATATAATA
AAACTTAATATCTATTCAAATTAATAAATAAACCTCGATATACAGACCGATAAAACACATGCGTCAATTT
TACGCATGATTATCTTTAACGTACGTCACAATATGATTATCTTTCTAGGGTTAATCTAGTATACGCGTAT
GCGGCCGCTTAATTAATCCAGCTTTTGTTCCCTTTAGTGAGGGTTAATTCCGAGCGGCCGCGTGTTACAA
CCAATTAACCAATTCTGATTAGAAAAACTCATCGAGCATCAAATGAAACTGCAATTTATTCATATCAGGA
TTATCAATACCATATTTTTGAAAAAGCCGTTTCTGTAATGAAGGAGAAAACTCACCGAGGCAGTTCCATA
GGATGGCAAGATCCTGGTATCGGTCTGCGATTCCGACTCGTCCAACATCAATACAACCTATTAATTTCCC
CTCGTCAAAAATAAGGTTATCAAGTGAGAAATCACCATGAGTGACGACTGAATCCGGTGAGAATGGCAAA
AGCTTATGCATTTCTTTCCAGACTTGTTCAACAGGCCAGCCATTACGCTCGTCATCAAAATCACTCGCAT
CAACCAAACCATTATTCATTCGTGATTGCGCCTGAGCGAGGCGAAATACGCGATCGCTGTTAAAAGGACA
ATTACAAACAGGAATCGAATGCAACCGGCGCAGGAACACTGCCAGCGCATCAACAATATTTTCACCTGAA
TCAGGATATTCTTCTAATACCTGGAATGCTGTTTTCCCGGGGATCGCAGTGGTGAGTAACCATGCATCAT
CAGGAGTACGGATAAAATGCTTGATGGTCGGAAGAGGCATAAATTCCGTCAGCCAGTTTAGTCTGACCAT
CTCATCTGTAACATCATTGGCAACGCTACCTTTGCCATGTTTCAGAAACAACTCTGGCGCATCGGGCTTC
CCATACAATCGATAGATTGTCGCACCTGATTGCCCGACATTATCGCGAGCCCATTTATACCCATATAAAT
CAGCATCCATGTTGGAATTTAATCGCGGCCTGGAGCAAGACGTTTCCCGTTGAATATGGCTCATAACACC
CCTTGTATTACTGTTTATGTAAGCAGACAGTTTTATTGTTCATGATGATATATTTTTATCTTGTGCAATG
TAACATCAGAGATTTTGAGACACAACGTGGCTTTGTTGAATAAATCGAACTTTTGCTGAGTTGAAGGATC
AGTCATGACCAAAATCCCTTAACGTGAGTTTTCGTTCCACTGAGCGTCAGACCCCGTAGAAAAGATCAAA
GGATCTTCTTGAGATCCTTTTTTTCTGCGCGTAATCTGCTGCTTGCAAACAAAAAAACCACCGCTACCAG
CGGTGGTTTGTTTGCCGGATCAAGAGCTACCAACTCTTTTTCCGAAGGTAACTGGCTTCAGCAGAGCGCA
GATACCAAATACTGTTCTTCTAGTGTAGCCGTAGTTAGGCCACCACTTCAAGAACTCTGTAGCACCGCCT
ACATACCTCGCTCTGCTAATCCTGTTACCAGTGGCTGCTGCCAGTGGCGATAAGTCGTGTCTTACCGGGT
TGGACTCAAGACGATAGTTACCGGATAAGGCGCAGCGGTCGGGCTGAACGGGGGGTTCGTGCACACAGCC
CAGCTTGGAGCGAACGACCTACACCGAACTGAGATACCTACAGCGTGAGCTATGAGAAAGCGCCACGCTT
CCCGAAGGGAGAAAGGCGGACAGGTATCCGGTAAGCGGCAGGGTCGGAACAGGAGAGCGCACGAGGGAGC
TTCCAGGGGGAAACGCCTGGTATCTTTATAGTCCTGTCGGGTTTCGCCACCTCTGACTTGAGCGTCGATT
TTTGTGATGCTCGTCAGGGGGGCGGAGCCTATGGAAAAACGCCAGCAACGCGGCCTTTTTACGGTTCCTG
GCCTTTTGCTGGCCTTTTGCTCACATGTTCTTTCCTGCGTTATCCCCTGATTCTGTGGATAACCGTGCGG
CCGCCAATTAATACGACTCACTATAGGGCGAATTGGGGCGCGCCATTCTAGATTAACCCTAGAAAGATAG
TCTGCGTAAAATTGACGCATGCATTCTTGAAATATTGCTCTCTCTTTCTAAATAGCGCGAATCCGTCGCT
GTGCATTTAGGACATCTCAGTCGCCGCTTGGAGCTCCCGTGAGGCGTGCTTGTCAATGCGGTAAGTGTCA
CTGATTTTGAACTATAACGACCGCGTGAGTCAAAATGACGCATGATTATCTTTTACGTGACTTTTAAGAT
TTAACTCATACGATAATTATATTGTTATTTCATGTTCTACTTACGTGATAACTTATTATATATATATTTT
CTTGTTATAGATATCAACTAGAATGCTAGCATGGGCCCAGATCTCCATGGGCCCTGAATTCGCATCTAGA
CTGAATCGATAGGTACCGAGCTCTTACGCGAGATCAAAGGGGGTAAGATCAAAGGGGGTAAGATCAAAGG
GGGTAAGATCAAAGGGGGTAAGATCAAAGGGGGTAAGATCAAAGGGGGTAAGATCAAAGGGGCGCGCCCG
CGTGCTAGCCCGGGCTCGAGATCTAGACTCTAGAGGGTATATAATGGAAGCTCGAATTCCAGCTTGGCAT
TCCGGTACTGTTGGTAAAAAGCTTGGCATTCCGGTACTGTTGGTAAAGCCACCATGGACAAGAAGTACTC
CATTGGGCTCGATATCGGCACAAACAGCGTCGGCTGGGCCGTCATTACGGACGAGTACAAGGTGCCGAGC
AAAAAATTCAAAGTTCTGGGCAATACCGATCGCCACAGCATAAAGAAGAACCTCATTGGCGCCCTCCTGT
TCGACTCCGGGGAGACGGCCGAAGCCACGCGGCTCAAAAGAACAGCACGGCGCAGATATACCCGCAGAAA
GAATCGGATCTGCTACCTGCAGGAGATCTTTAGTAATGAGATGGCTAAGGTGGATGACTCTTTCTTCCAT
AGGCTGGAGGAGTCCTTTTTGGTGGAGGAGGATAAAAAGCACGAGCGCCACCCAATCTTTGGCAATATCG
TGGACGAGGTGGCGTACCATGAAAAGTACCCAACCATATATCATCTGAGGAAGAAGCTTGTAGACAGTAC
TGATAAGGCTGACTTGCGGTTGATCTATCTCGCGCTGGCGCATATGATCAAATTTCGGGGACACTTCCTC
ATCGAGGGGGACCTGAACCCAGACAACAGCGATGTCGACAAACTCTTTATCCAACTGGTTCAGACTTACA
ATCAGCTTTTCGAAGAGAACCCGATCAACGCATCCGGAGTTGACGCCAAAGCAATCCTGAGCGCTAGGCT
GTCCAAATCCCGGCGGCTCGAAAACCTCATCGCACAGCTCCCTGGGGAGAAGAAGAACGGCCTGTTTGGT
AATCTTATCGCCCTGTCACTCGGGCTGACCCCCAACTTTAAATCTAACTTCGACCTGGCCGAAGATGCCA
AGCTTCAACTGAGCAAAGACACCTACGATGATGATCTCGACAATCTGCTGGCCCAGATCGGCGACCAGTA
CGCAGACCTTTTTTTGGCGGCAAAGAACCTGTCAGACGCCATTCTGCTGAGTGATATTCTGCGAGTGAAC
ACGGAGATCACCAAAGCTCCGCTGAGCGCTAGTATGATCAAGCGCTATGATGAGCACCACCAAGACTTGA
CTTTGCTGAAGGCCCTTGTCAGACAGCAACTGCCTGAGAAGTACAAGGAAATTTTCTTCGATCAGTCTAA
AAATGGCTACGCCGGATACATTGACGGCGGAGCAAGCCAGGAGGAATTTTACAAATTTATTAAGCCCATC
TTGGAAAAAATGGACGGCACCGAGGAGCTGCTGGTAAAGCTTAACAGAGAAGATCTGTTGCGCAAACAGC
GCACTTTCGACAATGGAAGCATCCCCCACCAGATTCACCTGGGCGAACTGCACGCTATCCTCAGGCGGCA
AGAGGATTTCTACCCCTTTTTGAAAGATAACAGGGAAAAGATTGAGAAAATCCTCACATTTCGGATACCC
TACTATGTAGGCCCCCTCGCCCGGGGAAATTCCAGATTCGCGTGGATGACTCGCAAATCAGAAGAGACCA
TCACTCCCTGGAACTTCGAGGAAGTCGTGGATAAGGGGGCCTCTGCCCAGTCCTTCATCGAAAGGATGAC
TAACTTTGATAAAAATCTGCCTAACGAAAAGGTGCTTCCTAAACACTCTCTGCTGTACGAGTACTTCACA
GTTTATAACGAGCTCACCAAGGTCAAATACGTCACAGAAGGGATGAGAAAGCCAGCATTCCTGTCTGGAG
AGCAGAAGAAAGCTATCGTGGACCTCCTCTTCAAGACGAACCGGAAAGTTACCGTGAAACAGCTCAAAGA
AGACTATTTCAAAAAGATTGAATGTTTCGACTCTGTTGAAATCAGCGGAGTGGAGGATCGCTTCAACGCA
TCCCTGGGAACGTATCACGATCTCCTGAAAATCATTAAAGACAAGGACTTCCTGGACAATGAGGAGAACG
AGGACATTCTTGAGGACATTGTCCTCACCCTTACGTTGTTTGAAGATAGGGAGATGATTGAAGAACGCTT
GAAAACTTACGCTCATCTCTTCGACGACAAAGTCATGAAACAGCTCAAGAGGCGCCGATATACAGGATGG
GGGCGGCTGTCAAGAAAACTGATCAATGGGATCCGAGACAAGCAGAGTGGAAAGACAATCCTGGATTTTC
TTAAGTCCGATGGATTTGCCAACCGGAACTTCATGCAGTTGATCCATGATGACTCTCTCACCTTTAAGGA
GGACATCCAGAAAGCACAAGTTTCTGGCCAGGGGGACAGTCTTCACGAGCACATCGCTAATCTTGCAGGT
AGCCCAGCTATCAAAAAGGGAATACTGCAGACCGTTAAGGTCGTGGATGAACTCGTCAAAGTAATGGGAA
GGCATAAGCCCGAGAATATCGTTATCGAGATGGCCCGAGAGAACCAAACTACCCAGAAGGGACAGAAGAA
CAGTAGGGAAAGGATGAAGAGGATTGAAGAGGGTATAAAAGAACTGGGGTCCCAAATCCTTAAGGAACAC
CCAGTTGAAAACACCCAGCTTCAGAATGAGAAGCTCTACCTGTACTACCTGCAGAACGGCAGGGACATGT
ACGTGGATCAGGAACTGGACATCAATCGGCTCTCCGACTACGACGTGGATCATATCGTGCCCCAGTCTTT
TCTCAAAGATGATTCTATTGATAATAAAGTGTTGACAAGATCCGATAAAAATAGAGGGAAGAGTGATAAC
GTCCCCTCAGAAGAAGTTGTCAAGAAAATGAAAAATTATTGGCGGCAGCTGCTGAACGCCAAACTGATCA
CACAACGGAAGTTCGATAATCTGACTAAGGCTGAACGAGGTGGCCTGTCTGAGTTGGATAAAGCCGGCTT
CATCAAAAGGCAGCTTGTTGAGACACGCCAGATCACCAAGCACGTGGCCCAAATTCTCGATTCACGCATG
AACACCAAGTACGATGAAAATGACAAACTGATTCGAGAGGTGAAAGTTATTACTCTGAAGTCTAAGCTGG
TCTCAGATTTCAGAAAGGACTTTCAGTTTTATAAGGTGAGAGAGATCAACAATTACCACCATGCGCATGA
TGCCTACCTGAATGCAGTGGTAGGCACTGCACTTATCAAAAAATATCCCAAGCTTGAATCTGAATTTGTT
TACGGAGACTATAAAGTGTACGATGTTAGGAAAATGATCGCAAAGTCTGAGCAGGAAATAGGCAAGGCCA
CCGCTAAGTACTTCTTTTACAGCAATATTATGAATTTTTTCAAGACCGAGATTACACTGGCCAATGGAGA
GATTCGGAAGCGACCACTTATCGAAACAAACGGAGAAACAGGAGAAATCGTGTGGGACAAGGGTAGGGAT
TTCGCGACAGTCCGGAAGGTCCTGTCCATGCCGCAGGTGAACATCGTTAAAAAGACCGAAGTACAGACCG
GAGGCTTCTCCAAGGAAAGTATCCTCCCGAAAAGGAACAGCGACAAGCTGATCGCACGCAAAAAAGATTG
GGACCCCAAGAAATACGGCGGATTCGATTCTCCTACAGTCGCTTACAGTGTACTGGTTGTGGCCAAAGTG
GAGAAAGGGAAGTCTAAAAAACTCAAAAGCGTCAAGGAACTGCTGGGCATCACAATCATGGAGCGATCAA
GCTTCGAAAAAAACCCCATCGACTTTCTCGAGGCGAAAGGATATAAAGAGGTCAAAAAAGACCTCATCAT
TAAGCTTCCCAAGTACTCTCTCTTTGAGCTTGAAAACGGCCGGAAACGAATGCTCGCTAGTGCGGGCGAG
CTGCAGAAAGGTAACGAGCTGGCACTGCCCTCTAAATACGTTAATTTCTTGTATCTGGCCAGCCACTATG
AAAAGCTCAAAGGGTCTCCCGAAGATAATGAGCAGAAGCAGCTGTTCGTGGAACAACACAAACACTACCT
TGATGAGATCATCGAGCAAATAAGCGAATTCTCCAAAAGAGTGATCCT
Features (pLannotate 1.2.2; 12 found; start..end, strand, type, name):
    356..1882    +  CDS            DNTT: TDT_HUMAN - Also known as TDT From Homo sapiens (Human).
   1984..2032    +  polyA_signal   HSV TK poly(A) signal: herpes simplex virus thymidine kinase polyadenylation signal (Cole and Stacy, 1985)
   2337..2454    +  misc_feature   cPPT/CTS: central polypurine tract and central termination sequence of HIV-1
   2523..2734    +  promoter       EF-1α core promoter: core promoter for human elongation factor EF-1α
   2760..3473    +  CDS            superfolder GFP: GFP variant that folds robustly even when fused to poorly folded proteins (Pédelacq et al., 2006)
   3494..3701    +  polyA_signal   bGH poly(A) signal: bovine growth hormone polyadenylation signal
   4021..4039    -  promoter       T3 promoter: promoter for bacteriophage T3 RNA polymerase
   4079..4894    -  CDS            KanR: aminoglycoside phosphotransferase; aph(3')-Ia; confers resistance to kanamycin in bacteria or G418 (Geneticin®) in eukaryotes
   5119..5707    +  rep_origin     ori: high-copy-number ColE1/pMB1/pBR322/pUC origin of replication
   5819..5837    +  promoter       T7 promoter: promoter for bacteriophage T7 RNA polymerase
   6401..6432    +  promoter       minP: minimal TATA-box promoter with low basal activity
   6494..259     +  CDS            cas9 (across the origin): CAS9_STRP1 - Also known as csn1 From Streptococcus pyogenes serotype M1.
