[The description below was written by a language model from this plasmid's Addgene catalogue record and pLannotate feature annotations shown in this document.]
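Description:
pCKC775 is a piggyBac transposon plasmid for mammalian expression, assembled by Golden Gate cloning into the MTK0_002 piggyBAC destination vector of the Mammalian Toolkit. It is propagated in E. coli through a high-copy ColE1/pUC-type origin and selected with a kanamycin resistance gene (aph(3')-Ia). The transposon terminal repeats implied by the backbone were not picked up in the automated feature annotation. The design nonetheless indicates that the cargo is meant to be integrated into the host genome by co-delivered piggyBac transposase.

The payload consists of two transcription units. In the first, a 7xTCF-LEF promoter drives a single open reading frame encoding Streptococcus pyogenes Cas9, a T2A peptide, and a variant of human terminal deoxynucleotidyl transferase (DNTT/TdT) designated "A/T-biased2". TCF/LEF sites are normally read as a Wnt/β-catenin-responsive element, and they are annotated here upstream of a minimal TATA-box promoter (minP) with low basal activity. T2A ribosomal skipping lets the two proteins be produced separately from one transcript, which ends at an HSV TK polyadenylation signal. In the sequence record the Cas9 coding region spans the numbering origin. The second unit uses an EF-1α core promoter to express superfolder GFP constitutively with a bGH poly(A) signal, and sfGFP is listed as the marker for identifying cells that carry the construct. A cPPT/CTS element and short T3 and T7 promoters are also annotated.

The pairing places Cas9 cutting and TdT-mediated untemplated nucleotide addition at the break under signal-dependent control. The engineered TdT is named for skewing insertions toward A/T. The associated study screened TdT mutants for altered insertion biases, although the record does not state a guide RNA or target site for this plasmid.
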