Addgene plasmid #226626: pCKC775
Purpose: piggyBAC 7xTCF-LEF hCas9-T2A-A/T-biased2
Depositing lab: Chang Liu. Depositing organization: University of California, Irvine. Publication: A massively parallel in vivo assay of TdT mutants yields variants with altered nucleotide insertion biases. Carlson CK, Loveless TB, Milisavljevic M, Kelly PI, Mills JH, Tyo KEJ, Liu CC. bioRxiv [Preprint]. 2024 Jun 11:2024.06.11.598561. doi: 10.1101/2024.06.11.598561. PubMed 38915690.
Backbone
  Vector backbone: MTK0_002 piggyBAC destination vector (Addgene plasmid #123960)
  Backbone size w/o insert (bp): 2502
  Vector type: Mammalian Expression, Synthetic Biology
  Selectable markers: sfGFP
Growth in bacteria
  Bacterial resistance: Kanamycin, 50 μg/mL
  Growth temperature: 37°C
  Growth strain: NEB Stable
  Copy number: Unknown
Gene/Insert 1
  Gene/Insert name: 7xTCF-LEF, SpCas9, T2A, A/T-biased2 variant of TdT
  Species: H. sapiens (human); S. pyogenes
  Insert size (bp): 6169
  Entrez Gene: DNTT (a.k.a. TDT)
  Promoter: 7xTCF-LEF
  Cloning method: Golden Gate
  Sequencing primers: 5′ agaatgctagcatgggcccagatc
Gene/Insert 2
  Gene/Insert name: EF1a promoter, sfGFP
  Promoter: EF1a
  Cloning method: Golden Gate
  Sequencing primers: 5′ gaaggaaaggttgcatgctggacac
Terms and licenses: Academic/Nonprofit Terms; Industry Terms: Not Available to Industry
Depositor comments: This plasmid has also been grown in Invitrogen TOP10 chemically competent E. coli. Please visit https://doi.org/10.1101/2024.06.11.598561 for bioRxiv preprint.
How to cite: pCKC775 was a gift from Chang Liu (Addgene plasmid # 226626 ; http://n2t.net/addgene:226626 ; RRID:Addgene_226626)
